Addgene plasmid #14247: pAG424GAL-ccdB-HA
Purpose: (Empty Backbone)
Depositing lab: Susan Lindquist. Depositing organization: Whitehead Institute for Biomedical Research. Publication: A suite of Gateway cloning vectors for high-throughput genetic analysis in Saccharomyces cerevisiae. Alberti S, Gitler AD, Lindquist S. Yeast. 2007 Oct . 24(10):913-9. 10.1002/yea.1502 PubMed 17583893.
Backbone
  Vector backbone: pRS424
  Vector type: Yeast Expression ; Gateway Destination
  Selectable markers: TRP1
Growth in bacteria
  Bacterial resistance: Chloramphenicol and Ampicillin, 25 & 100 μg/mL
  Growth temperature: 37°C
  Growth strain: ccdB Survival
  Growth instructions: DB3.1, ccdB Survival
  Copy number: Unknown
Gene/Insert
  Gene/Insert name: None
  Tag / fusion protein: 3HA (C terminal on backbone)
  Cloning method: Gateway Cloning
  Sequencing primers: 5′ GAL1
Terms and licenses: Academic/Nonprofit Terms; Industry Terms: Not Available to Industry
Depositor comments: Type of plasmid: 2-micron. This plasmid contains the Gateway technology from Invitrogen; Invitrogen requires purchasing of Gateway Clonase for carrying out the Gateway recombinational cloning reaction http://www.invitrogen.com Please note that the full plasmid sequence is provided as a reference only, and may not match the exact sequence of the plasmid.
How to cite: pAG424GAL-ccdB-HA was a gift from Susan Lindquist (Addgene plasmid # 14247 ; http://n2t.net/addgene:14247 ; RRID:Addgene_14247)
