[The description below was written by a language model from this plasmid's Addgene catalogue record and pLannotate feature annotations shown in this document.]
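Description:
pAG424GAL-ccdB-HA is an empty Gateway destination vector for galactose-inducible protein expression in Saccharomyces cerevisiae, built on the pRS424 backbone. It is an E. coli–yeast shuttle plasmid. In yeast it replicates episomally through the 2μ origin, which typically gives high copy number, and it is selected by complementation of tryptophan auxotrophy with the TRP1 marker under its own promoter. In bacteria it is maintained by a ColE1/pUC-type origin with ampicillin resistance (bla). An f1 origin and pBluescript-derived remnants (lac promoter/operator, lacZα fragment, flanking T3 and T7 promoters) are carried over from the parental backbone.

The expression unit consists of the Gal4-regulated GAL1 promoter, a Gateway cassette, an in-frame 3xHA epitope tag and the CYC1 transcription terminator. The cassette is bounded by attR1 and attR2 and contains a chloramphenicol resistance gene (cat) and the ccdB toxin gene, whose product poisons DNA gyrase. For this reason the unrecombined vector has to be propagated in ccdB-tolerant strains, with chloramphenicol helping to retain the cassette. In an LR Clonase reaction with an attL-flanked entry clone, the open reading frame replaces the CmR–ccdB segment. Standard E. coli hosts then survive only if they carry recombinant plasmids, which provides counterselection against the parental vector.

The inserted gene, which would need to lack a stop codon, is expressed as a C-terminal 3xHA fusion for detection or immunoprecipitation. The plasmid carries no insert as supplied and belongs to a suite of Gateway vectors for high-throughput genetic analysis in yeast. The depositor notes that the full sequence is a reference only and may not match the physical plasmid exactly.
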