Features (pLannotate 1.2.2; 29 found; start..end, strand, type, name):
     69..1411    +  rep_origin     2μ ori: yeast 2μ plasmid origin of replication
   1438..1542    +  promoter       AmpR promoter: bla
   1543..2403    +  CDS            AmpR: β-lactamase; bla; confers resistance to ampicillin, carbenicillin, and related antibiotics
   2574..3162    +  rep_origin     ori: high-copy-number ColE1/pMB1/pBR322/pUC origin of replication
   3345..3437    +  CDS            lacI (fragment): lac repressor; lacI; The lac repressor binds to the lac operator to inhibit transcription in E. coli. This inhibition can be relieved by adding lactose or isopropyl-β-D-thiogalactopyranoside (IPTG).
   3450..3471    +  protein_bind   CAP binding site: CAP binding activates transcription in the presence of cAMP. E. coli catabolite activator protein
   3486..3516    +  promoter       lac promoter: promoter for the E. coli lac operon
   3524..3540    +  protein_bind   lac operator: The lac repressor binds to the lac operator to inhibit transcription in E. coli. This inhibition can be relieved by adding lactose or isopropyl-β-D-thiogalactopyranoside (IPTG). lac repressor encoded by lacI
   3585..3603    +  promoter       T3 promoter: promoter for bacteriophage T3 RNA polymerase
   3627..4068    +  promoter       GAL1 promoter: S. cerevisiae GAL1; inducible promoter, regulated by Gal4
   4083..4103    +  misc_feature   MCS (fragment): pBluescript multiple cloning site
   4107..4231    +  protein_bind   attR1: mutant version of attR; recombination site for the Gateway® LR reaction LR Clonase™
   4256..4286    +  promoter       lac UV5 promoter: E. coli lac promoter with an "up" mutation
   4310..4339    +  promoter       cat promoter (fragment): promoter of the E. coli cat gene encoding chloramphenicol acetyltransferase
   4340..4999    +  CDS            CmR: chloramphenicol acetyltransferase; cat; confers resistance to chloramphenicol
   5181..5339    +  CDS            ccdA (fragment): CCDA_ECO57 - Also known as H, letA. Experimental evidence at protein level: Swiss-Prot protein existence level 1. Antitoxin component of a type II toxin-antitoxin (TA) system which inhibits the post-segregational killing (PSK) of plasmid-free cells, also referred to as a plasmid addiction system. Binds to and blocks the activity of CcdB; will also remove bound CcdB protein from the CcdB-GyrA complex by forming a CcdA-CcdB complex, a process termed rejuvenation. Functions as a transcriptional corepressor for the ccdAB operon, repression also requires CcdB (By similarity). From Escherichia coli
   5344..5646    +  CDS            ccdB: CCDB_ECOLI - Also known as G, letB, letD. Experimental evidence at protein level: Swiss-Prot protein existence level 1. Toxic component of a type II toxin-antitoxin (TA) system, functioning in plasmid maintainence. Responsible for the post- segregational killing (PSK) of plasmid-free cells, also referred to as a plasmid addiction system. Half-life of over 2 hours. Cell killing by CcdB is accompanied by filamentation, defects in chromosome and plasmid segregation, defects in cell division, formation of anucleate cells, decreased DNA synthesis and plasmid loss. Interferes with the activity of DN
   5690..5814    -  protein_bind   attR2: mutant version of attR; recombination site for the Gateway® LR reaction LR Clonase™
   5818..5845    +  misc_feature   MCS (fragment): pBluescript multiple cloning site
   5855..5944    +  CDS            3xHA: three tandem HA epitope tags
   5963..6210    +  terminator     CYC1 terminator: S. cerevisiae CYC1; transcription terminator for CYC1
   6229..6247    -  promoter       T7 promoter: promoter for bacteriophage T7 RNA polymerase
   6255..6410    +  CDS            lacZα (fragment): LacZα fragment of β-galactosidase; lacZ fragment
   6418..6873    +  rep_origin     f1 ori (sequence partly withheld): f1 bacteriophage origin of replication; arrow indicates direction of (+) strand synthesis
   6874..6925    -  misc_feature   bom (fragment): basis of mobility region from pBR322
   6972..7646    -  CDS            TRP1: phosphoribosylanthranilate isomerase, required for tryptophan biosynthesis; S. cerevisiae TRP1; yeast auxotrophic marker
   7647..7927    -  promoter       TRP1 promoter: S. cerevisiae TRP1
   7928..7977    -  misc_feature   bom (fragment): basis of mobility region from pBR322
   8079..1       -  CDS            rop (fragment) (across the origin): Rop protein, which maintains plasmids at low copy number; rop
>Addgene plasmid #14247 | pAG424GAL-ccdB-HA | depositor full sequence | sequence record 7910 | Author sequence
GACGAAAGGGCCTCGTGATACGCCTATTTTTATAGGTTAATGTCATGATAATAATGGTTTCTTAATATGA
TCCAATATCAAAGGAAATGATAGCATTGAAGGATGAGACTAATCCAATTGAGGAGTGGCAGCATATAGAA
CAGCTAAAGGGTAGTGCTGAAGGAAGCATACGATACCCCGCATGGAATGGGATAATATCACAGGAGGTAC
TAGACTACCTTTCATCCTACATAAATAGACGCATATAAGTACGCATTTAAGCATAAACACGCACTATGCC
GTTCTTCTCATGTATATATATATACAGGCAACACGCAGATATAGGTGCGACGTGAACAGTGAGCTGTATG
TGCGCAGCTCGCGTTGCATTTTCGGAAGCGCTCGTTTTCGGAAACGCTTTGAAGTTCCTATTCCGAAGTT
CCTATTCTCTAGAAAGTATAGGAACTTCAGAGCGCTTTTGAAAACCAAAAGCGCTCTGAAGACGCACTTT
CAAAAAACCAAAAACGCACCGGACTGTAACGAGCTACTAAAATATTGCGAATACCGCTTCCACAAACATT
GCTCAAAAGTATCTCTTTGCTATATATCTCTGTGCTATATCCCTATATAACCTACCCATCCACCTTTCGC
TCCTTGAACTTGCATCTAAACTCGACCTCTACATTTTTTATGTTTATCTCTAGTATTACTCTTTAGACAA
AAAAATTGTAGTAAGAACTATTCATAGAGTGAATCGAAAACAATACGAAAATGTAAACATTTCCTATACG
TAGTATATAGAGACAAAATAGAAGAAACCGTTCATAATTTTCTGACCAATGAAGAATCATCAACGCTATC
ACTTTCTGTTCACAAAGTATGCGCAATCCACATCGGTATAGAATATAATCGGGGATGCCTTTATCTTGAA
AAAATGCACCCGCAGCTTCGCTAGTAATCAGTAAACGCGGGAAGTGGAGTCAGGCTTTTTTTATGGAAGA
GAAAATAGACACCAAAGTAGCCTTCTTCTAACCTTAACGGACCTACAGTGCAAAAAGTTATCAAGAGACT
GCATTATAGAGCGCACAAAGGAGAAAAAAAGTAATCTAAGATGCTTTGTTAGAAAAATAGCGCTCTCGGG
ATGCATTTTTGTAGAACAAAAAAGAAGTATAGATTCTTTGTTGGTAAAATAGCGCTCTCGCGTTGCATTT
CTGTTCTGTAAAAATGCAGCTCAGATTCTTTGTTTGAAAAATTAGCGCTCTCGCGTTGCATTTTTGTTTT
ACAAAAATGAAGCACAGATTCTTCGTTGGTAAAATAGCGCTTTCGCGTTGCATTTCTGTTCTGTAAAAAT
GCAGCTCAGATTCTTTGTTTGAAAAATTAGCGCTCTCGCGTTGCATTTTTGTTCTACAAAATGAAGCACA
GATGCTTCGTTCAGGTGGCACTTTTCGGGGAAATGTGCGCGGAACCCCTATTTGTTTATTTTTCTAAATA
CATTCAAATATGTATCCGCTCATGAGACAATAACCCTGATAAATGCTTCAATAATATTGAAAAAGGAAGA
GTATGAGTATTCAACATTTCCGTGTCGCCCTTATTCCCTTTTTTGCGGCATTTTGCCTTCCTGTTTTTGC
TCACCCAGAAACGCTGGTGAAAGTAAAAGATGCTGAAGATCAGTTGGGTGCACGAGTGGGTTACATCGAA
CTGGATCTCAACAGCGGTAAGATCCTTGAGAGTTTTCGCCCCGAAGAACGTTTTCCAATGATGAGCACTT
TTAAAGTTCTGCTATGTGGCGCGGTATTATCCCGTATTGACGCCGGGCAAGAGCAACTCGGTCGCCGCAT
ACACTATTCTCAGAATGACTTGGTTGAGTACTCACCAGTCACAGAAAAGCATCTTACGGATGGCATGACA
GTAAGAGAATTATGCAGTGCTGCCATAACCATGAGTGATAACACTGCGGCCAACTTACTTCTGACAACGA
TCGGAGGACCGAAGGAGCTAACCGCTTTTTTGCACAACATGGGGGATCATGTAACTCGCCTTGATCGTTG
GGAACCGGAGCTGAATGAAGCCATACCAAACGACGAGCGTGACACCACGATGCCTGTAGCAATGGCAACA
ACGTTGCGCAAACTATTAACTGGCGAACTACTTACTCTAGCTTCCCGGCAACAATTAATAGACTGGATGG
AGGCGGATAAAGTTGCAGGACCACTTCTGCGCTCGGCCCTTCCGGCTGGCTGGTTTATTGCTGATAAATC
TGGAGCCGGTGAGCGTGGGTCTCGCGGTATCATTGCAGCACTGGGGCCAGATGGTAAGCCCTCCCGTATC
GTAGTTATCTACACGACGGGGAGTCAGGCAACTATGGATGAACGAAATAGACAGATCGCTGAGATAGGTG
CCTCACTGATTAAGCATTGGTAACTGTCAGACCAAGTTTACTCATATATACTTTAGATTGATTTAAAACT
TCATTTTTAATTTAAAAGGATCTAGGTGAAGATCCTTTTTGATAATCTCATGACCAAAATCCCTTAACGT
GAGTTTTCGTTCCACTGAGCGTCAGACCCCGTAGAAAAGATCAAAGGATCTTCTTGAGATCCTTTTTTTC
TGCGCGTAATCTGCTGCTTGCAAACAAAAAAACCACCGCTACCAGCGGTGGTTTGTTTGCCGGATCAAGA
GCTACCAACTCTTTTTCCGAAGGTAACTGGCTTCAGCAGAGCGCAGATACCAAATACTGTCCTTCTAGTG
TAGCCGTAGTTAGGCCACCACTTCAAGAACTCTGTAGCACCGCCTACATACCTCGCTCTGCTAATCCTGT
TACCAGTGGCTGCTGCCAGTGGCGATAAGTCGTGTCTTACCGGGTTGGACTCAAGACGATAGTTACCGGA
TAAGGCGCAGCGGTCGGGCTGAACGGGGGGTTCGTGCACACAGCCCAGCTTGGAGCGAACGACCTACACC
GAACTGAGATACCTACAGCGTGAGCTATGAGAAAGCGCCACGCTTCCCGAAGGGAGAAAGGCGGACAGGT
ATCCGGTAAGCGGCAGGGTCGGAACAGGAGAGCGCACGAGGGAGCTTCCAGGGGGAAACGCCTGGTATCT
TTATAGTCCTGTCGGGTTTCGCCACCTCTGACTTGAGCGTCGATTTTTGTGATGCTCGTCAGGGGGGCGG
AGCCTATGGAAAAACGCCAGCAACGCGGCCTTTTTACGGTTCCTGGCCTTTTGCTGGCCTTTTGCTCACA
TGTTCTTTCCTGCGTTATCCCCTGATTCTGTGGATAACCGTATTACCGCCTTTGAGTGAGCTGATACCGC
TCGCCGCAGCCGAACGACCGAGCGCAGCGAGTCAGTGAGCGAGGAAGCGGAAGAGCGCCCAATACGCAAA
CCGCCTCTCCCCGCGCGTTGGCCGATTCATTAATGCAGCTGGCACGACAGGTTTCCCGACTGGAAAGCGG
GCAGTGAGCGCAACGCAATTAATGTGAGTTACCTCACTCATTAGGCACCCCAGGCTTTACACTTTATGCT
TCCGGCTCCTATGTTGTGTGGAATTGTGAGCGGATAACAATTTCACACAGGAAACAGCTATGACCATGAT
TACGCCAAGCGCGCAATTAACCCTCACTAAAGGGAACAAAAGCTGGAGCTCTAGTACGGATTAGAAGCCG
CCGAGCGGGCGACAGCCCTCCGACGGAAGACTCTCCTCCGTGCGTCCTCGTCTTCACCGGTCGCGTTCCT
GAAACGCAGATGTGCCTCGCGCCGCACTGCTCCGAACAATAAAGATTCTACAATACTAGCTTTTATGGTT
ATGAAGAGGAAAAATTGGCAGTAACCTGGCCCCACAAACCTTCAAATTAACGAATCAAATTAACAACCAT
AGGATGATAATGCGATTAGTTTTTTAGCCTTATTTCTGGGGTAATTAATCAGCGAAGCGATGATTTTTGA
TCTATTAACAGATATATAAATGGAAAAGCTGCATAACCACTTTAACTAATACTTTCAACATTTTCAGTTT
GTATTACTTCTTATTCAAATGTCATAAAAGTATCAACAAAAAATTGTTAATATACCTCTATACTTTAACG
TCAAGGAGAAAAAACCCCGGATTCTAGAACTAGTGGATCCCCCATCACAAGTTTGTACAAAAAAGCTGAA
CGAGAAACGTAAAATGATATAAATATCAATATATTAAATTAGATTTTGCATAAAAAACAGACTACATAAT
ACTGTAAAACACAACATATCCAGTCACTATGGCGGCCGCATTAGGCACCCCAGGCTTTACACTTTATGCT
TCCGGCTCGTATAATGTGTGGATTTTGAGTTAGGATCCGTCGAGATTTTCAGGAGCTAAGGAAGCTAAAA
TGGAGAAAAAAATCACTGGATATACCACCGTTGATATATCCCAATGGCATCGTAAAGAACATTTTGAGGC
ATTTCAGTCAGTTGCTCAATGTACCTATAACCAGACCGTTCAGCTGGATATTACGGCCTTTTTAAAGACC
GTAAAGAAAAATAAGCACAAGTTTTATCCGGCCTTTATTCACATTCTTGCCCGCCTGATGAATGCTCATC
CGGAATTCCGTATGGCAATGAAAGACGGTGAGCTGGTGATATGGGATAGTGTTCACCCTTGTTACACCGT
TTTCCATGAGCAAACTGAAACGTTTTCATCGCTCTGGAGTGAATACCACGACGATTTCCGGCAGTTTCTA
CACATATATTCGCAAGATGTGGCGTGTTACGGTGAAAACCTGGCCTATTTCCCTAAAGGGTTTATTGAGA
ATATGTTTTTCGTCTCAGCCAATCCCTGGGTGAGTTTCACCAGTTTTGATTTAAACGTGGCCAATATGGA
CAACTTCTTCGCCCCCGTTTTCACCATGGGCAAATATTATACGCAAGGCGACAAGGTGCTGATGCCGCTG
GCGATTCAGGTTCATCATGCCGTCTGTGATGGCTTCCATGTCGGCAGAATGCTTAATGAATTACAACAGT
ACTGCGATGAGTGGCAGGGCGGGGCGTAAACGCCGCGTGGATCCGGCTTACTAAAAGCCAGATAACAGTA
TGCGTATTTGCGCGCTGATTTTTGCGGTATAAGAATATATACTGATATGTATACCCGAAGTATGTCAAAA
AGAGGTATGCTATGAAGCAGCGTATTACAGTGACAGTTGACAGCGACAGCTATCAGTTGCTCAAGGCATA
TATGATGTCAATATCTCCGGTCTGGTAAGCACAACCATGCAGAATGAAGCCCGTCGTCTGCGTGCCGAAC
GCTGGAAAGCGGAAAATCAGGAAGGGATGGCTGAGGTCGCCCGGTTTATTGAAATGAACGGCTCTTTTGC
TGACGAGAACAGGGGCTGGTGAAATGCAGTTTAAGGTTTACACCTATAAAAGAGAGAGCCGTTATCGTCT
GTTTGTGGATGTACAGAGTGATATTATTGACACGCCCGGGCGACGGATGGTGATCCCCCTGGCCAGTGCA
CGTCTGCTGTCAGATAAAGTCTCCCGTGAACTTTACCCGGTGGTGCATATCGGGGATGAAAGCTGGCGCA
TGATGACCACCGATATGGCCAGTGTGCCGGTCTCCGTTATCGGGGAAGAAGTGGCTGATCTCAGCCACCG
CGAAAATGACATCAAAAACGCCATTAACCTGATGTTCTGGGGAATATAAATGTCAGGCTCCCTTATACAC
AGCCAGTCTGCAGGTCGACCATAGTGACTGGATATGTTGTGTTTTACAGTATTATGTAGTCTGTTTTTTA
TGCAAAATCTAATTTAATATATTGATATTTATATCATTTTACGTTTCTCGTTCAGCTTTCTTGTACAAAG
TGGTGATGGGCTGCAGGAATTCGATATCAAGCTTAGGTGGAATGTACCCATACGATGTTCCTGACTATGC
GGGCTATCCCTATGACGTCCCGGACTATGCAGGATCCTATCCATATGACGTTCCAGATTACGCTGCTCAG
TGCTAACTCGAGTCATGTAATTAGTTATGTCACGCTTACATTCACGCCCTCCCCCCACATCCGCTCTAAC
CGAAAAGGAAGGAGTTAGACAACCTGAAGTCTAGGTCCCTATTTATTTTTTTATAGTTATGTTAGTATTA
AGAACGTTATTTATATTTCAAATTTTTCTTTTTTTTCTGTACAGACGCGTGTACGCATGTAACATTATAC
TGAAAACCTTGCTTGAGAAGGTTTTGGGACGCTCGAAGGCTTTAATTTGCGGCCGGTACCCAATTCGCCC
TATAGTGAGTCGTATTACGCGCGCTCACTGGCCGTCGTTTTACAACGTCGTGACTGGGAAAACCCTGGCG
TTACCCAACTTAATCGCCTTGCAGCACATCCCCCTTTCGCCAGCTGGCGTAATAGCGAAGAGGCCCGCAC
CGATCGCCCTTCCCAACAGTTGCGCAGCCTGAATGGCGAATGGCGCG
[124 nt withheld, positions 6418-6541]
C
[91 nt withheld, positions 6543-6633]
A
[49 nt withheld, positions 6635-6683]
CCTTTGACGTTGGAGTCCACGTTCTTT
[37 nt withheld, positions 6711-6747]
ACCCTATCTCGGTCTATTCTTTTGATTTATAAGGGATTTTGCCGATTTCGGCCTATTGGTTAAAAAATGA
GCTGATTTAACAAAAATTTAACGCGAATTTTAACAAAATATTAACGTTTACAATTTCCTGATGCGGTATT
TTCTCCTTACGCATCTGTGCGGTATTTCACACCGCATAGGCAAGTGCACAAACAATACTTAAATAAATAC
TACTCAGTAATAACCTATTTCTTAGCATTTTTGACGAAATTTGCTATTTTGTTAGAGTCTTTTACACCAT
TTGTCTCCACACCTCCGCTTACATCAACACCAATAACGCCATTTAATCTAAGCGCATCACCAACATTTTC
TGGCGTCAGTCCACCAGCTAACATAAAATGTAAGCTTTCGGGGCTCTCTTGCCTTCCAACCCAGTCAGAA
ATCGAGTTCCAATCCAAAAGTTCACCTGTCCCACCTGCTTCTGAATCAAACAAGGGAATAAACGAATGAG
GTTTCTGTGAAGCTGCACTGAGTAGTATGTTGCAGTCTTTTGGAAATACGAGTCTTTTAATAACTGGCAA
ACCGAGGAACTCTTGGTATTCTTGCCACGACTCATCTCCATGCAGTTGGACGATATCAATGCCGTAATCA
TTGACCAGAGCCAAAACATCCTCCTTAGGTTGATTACGAAACACGCCAACCAAGTATTTCGGAGTGCCTG
AACTATTTTTATATGCTTTTACAAGACTTGAAATTTTCCTTGCAATAACCGGGTCAATTGTTCTCTTTCT
ATTGGGCACACATATAATACCCAGCAAGTCAGCATCGGAATCTAGAGCACATTCTGCGGCCTCTGTGCTC
TGCAAGCCGCAAACTTTCACCAATGGACCAGAACTACCTGTGAAATTAATAACAGACATACTCCAAGCTG
CCTTTGTGTGCTTAATCACGTATACTCACGTGCTCAATAGTCACCAATGCCCTCCCTCTTGGCCCTCTCC
TTTTCTTTTTTCGACCGAATTAATTCTTAATCGGCAAAAAAAGAAAAGCTCCGGATCAAGATTGTACGTA
AGGTGACAAGCTATTTTTCAATAAAGAATATCTTCCACTACTGCCATCTGGCGTCATAACTGCAAAGTAC
ACATATATTACGATGCTGTCTATTAAATGCTTCCTATATTATATATATAGTAATGTCGTTTATGGTGCAC
TCTCAGTACAATCTGCTCTGATGCCGCATAGTTAAGCCAGCCCCGACACCCGCCAACACCCGCTGACGCG
CCCTGACGGGCTTGTCTGCTCCCGGCATCCGCTTACAGACAAGCTGTGACCGTCTCCGGGAGCTGCATGT
GTCAGAGGTTTTCACCGTCATCACCGAAACGCGCGA
