>Addgene plasmid #14247 | pAG424GAL-ccdB-HA | addgene partial sequence | sequence record 20698 | 14247 with pRS_marker
TATATATATAATATGAGGAAGCATTTAATAGAACAGCATCGTAATATATGTGTACTTTGCAGTTATGACG
CCAGATGGCAGTAGTGGAAGATATTCTTTATTGAAAAATAGCTTGTCACCTTACGTACAATCTTGATCCG
GAGCTTTTCTTTTTTTGCCGATTAAGAATTAATTCGGTCGAAAAAAGAAAAGGAGAGGGCCAAGAGGGAG
GGCATTGGTGACTATTGAGCACGTGAGTATACGTGATTAAGCACACAAAGGCAGCTTGGAGTATGTCTGT
TATTAATTTCACAGGTAGTTCTGGTCCATTGGTGAAAGTTTGCGGCTTGCAGAGCACAGAGGCCGCAGAA
TGTGCTCTAGATTCCGATGCTGACTTGCTGGGTATTATATGTGTGCCCAATAGAAAGAGAACAATTGACC
CGGTTATTGCAAGGAAAATTTCAAGTCTTGTAAAAGCATATAAAAATAGTTCAGGCACTCCGAAATACTT
GGTTGGCGTGTTTCGTAATCAACCTAAGGAGGATGTTTTGGCTCTGGTCAATGATTACGGCATTGATATC
GTCCAACTGCATGGAGATGAGTCGTGGCAAGAATACCAAGAGTTCCTCGGTTTGCCAGTTATTAAAAGAC
TCGTATTTCCAAAAGACTGCAACATACTACTCAGTGCAGCTTCACAGAAACCTCATTC
