>Addgene plasmid #14247 | pAG424GAL-ccdB-HA | addgene partial sequence | sequence record 20699 | 14247 with GW5
CCGGAAGCTAAAGTGTAAAGCCTGGGGGTGCCTAATGCGGCCGCCATAGTGACTGGATATGTTGTGTTTT
ACAGTATTATGTAGTCTGTTTTTTATGCAAAATCTAATTTAATATATTGATATTTATATCATTTTACGTT
TCTCGTTCAGCTTTTTTGTACAAACTTGTGATGGGGGATCCACTAGTTCTAGAATCCGGGGTTTTTTCTC
CTTGACGTTAAAGTATAGAGGTATATTAACAATTTTTTGTTGATACTTTTATTACATTTGAATAAGAAGT
AATACAAACCGAAAATGTTGAAAGTATTAGTTAAAGTGGTTATGCAGTTTTTGCATTTATATATCTGTTA
ATAGATCAAAAATCATCGCTTCGCTGATTAATTACCCCAGAAATAAGGCTAAAAAACTAATCGCATTATC
ATCCTATGGTTGTTAATTTGATTCGTTCATTTGAAGGTTTGTGGGGCCAGGTTACTGCCAATTTTTCCTC
TTCATAACCATAAAAGCTAGTATTGTAGAATCTTTATTGTTCGGAGCAGTGCGGCGCGAGGCACATCTGC
GTTTCAGGAACGCGACCGGTGAAGACGAGGACGCACGGAGGAGAGTCTTCCTTCGGAGGGCTGTCACCCG
CTCGGCGGCTTCTAATCCGTACTAGAGCTCCAGCTTTTGTTCCCTTTAGTGAGGGTTAATTGCGCGCTTG
GCGTA
