>Addgene plasmid #14247 | pAG424GAL-ccdB-HA | addgene partial sequence | sequence record 20700 | 14247 with GW3
CGGGGAAGAGTGGCTGATCTCAGCCACCGCGAAAATGACATCAAAAACGCCATTAACCTGATGTTCTGGG
GAATATAAATGTCAGGCTCCCTTATACACAGCCAGTCTGCAGGTCGACCATAGTGACTGGATATGTTGTG
TTTTACAGTATTATGTAGTCTGTTTTTTATGCAAAATCTAATTTAATATATTGATATTTATATCATTTTA
CGTTTCTCGTTCAGCTTTCTTGTACAAAGTGGTGATGGGCTGCAGGAATTCGATATCAAGCTTAGGTGGA
ATGTACCCATACGATGTTCCTGACTATGCGGGCTATCCCTATGACGTCCCGGACTATGCAGGATCCTATC
CATATGACGTTCCAGATTACGCTGCTCAGTGCTAACTCGAGTCATGTAATTAGTTATGTCACGCTTACAT
TCACGCCCTCCCCCCACATCCGCTCTAACCGAAAAGGAAGGAGTTAGACAACCTGAAGTCTAGGTCCCTA
TTTATTTTTTTATAGTTATGTTAGTATTAAGAACGTTATTTATATTTCAAATTTTTCTTTTTTTTCTGTA
CAGACGCGTGTACGCATGTAACATTATACTGAAAACCTTGCTTGAGA
