>Addgene plasmid #14247 | pAG424GAL-ccdB-HA | addgene partial sequence | sequence record 128706 | AmpSeq-F 5'-ctcatgagcggatacatatttgaa-3'
AATAGGGGTTCCGCGCACATTTCCCCGAAAAGTGCCACCTGAACGAAGCATCTGTGCTTCATTTTGTAGA
ACAAAAATGCAACGCGAGAGCGCTAATTTTTCAAACAAAGAATCTGAGCTGCATTTTTACAGAACAGAAA
TGCAACGCGAAAGCGCTATTTTACCAACGAAGAATCTGTGCTTCATTTTTGTAAAACAAAAATGCAACGC
GAGAGCGCTAATTTTTCAAACAAAGAATCTGAGCTGCATTTTTACAGAACAGAAATGCAACGCGAGAGCG
CTATTTTACCAACAAAGAATCTATACTTCTTTTTTGTTCTACAAAAATGCATCCCGAGAGCGCTATTTTT
CTAACAAAGCATCTTAGATTACTTTTTTTCTCCTTTGTGCGCTCTATAATGCAGTCTCTTGATAACTTTT
TGCACTGTAGGTCCGTTAAGGTTAGAAGAAGGCTACTTTGGTGTCTATTTTCTCTTCCATAAAAAAAGCC
TGACTCCACTTCCCGCGTTTACTGATTACTAGCGAAGCTGCGGGTGCATTTTTTCAAGATAAAGGCATCC
CCGATTATATTCTATACCGATGTGGATTGCGCATACTTTGTGAACAGAAAGTGATAGCGTTGATGATTCT
TCATTGGTCAGAAAATTATGAACGGTTTCTTCTATTTTGTCTCTATATACTACGTATAGGAAATGTTTAC
ATTTTCGTATTGTTTTCGATTCACTCTATGAATAGTTCTTACTACAATTTTTTTGTCTAAAGAGTAATAC
TAGAGATAAACATAAAAAATGTAGAGGTCGAGTTTAGATGCAAGTTCAAGGAGCGAAAGGTGGATGGGTA
GGTTATATAGGGATATAGCACAGAGATATATAGCAAAGAGATACTTTTGAGCAATGTT
